Addgene plasmid #168231: pMK436 (mAID-mCherry-P2A-Hygro)
Purpose: C-terminal tagging with mAID-mCherry
Depositing lab: Masato Kanemaki. Depositing organization: National Institute of Genetics. Publication: Targeted Protein Depletion Using the Auxin-Inducible Degron 2 (AID2) System. Saito Y, Kanemaki MT. Curr Protoc. 2021 Aug;1(8):e219. doi: 10.1002/cpz1.219. PubMed 34370399.
Backbone
  Vector backbone: pBluescript
  Total vector size (bp): 5535
  Vector type: Mammalian Expression, CRISPR
  Selectable markers: Hygromycin
Growth in bacteria
  Bacterial resistance: Ampicillin, 100 μg/mL
  Growth temperature: 37°C
  Growth strain: DH5alpha
  Copy number: High Copy
Gene/Insert
  Gene/Insert name: mAID-mCherry-P2A-Hygro
  Species: Synthetic
Terms and licenses: Academic/Nonprofit Terms; Industry Terms: Not Available to Industry
How to cite: pMK436 (mAID-mCherry-P2A-Hygro) was a gift from Masato Kanemaki (Addgene plasmid # 168231 ; http://n2t.net/addgene:168231 ; RRID:Addgene_168231)
