[The description below was written by a language model from this plasmid's Addgene catalogue record and pLannotate feature annotations shown in this document.]
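Description:
pMK436 (mAID-mCherry-P2A-Hygro) is a 5,535 bp pBluescript-based donor/template plasmid for CRISPR-assisted C-terminal tagging of endogenous genes in mammalian cells with an auxin-inducible degron and a red fluorescent reporter. It is maintained in E. coli as a high-copy plasmid through a ColE1/pUC-type origin and selected with ampicillin via the AmpR (β-lactamase) gene. The backbone also retains the usual pBluescript elements: an f1 phage origin, lacZα and lac promoter/operator remnants, and T7 and T3 promoters flanking the cloning region.

The synthetic insert has no annotated mammalian promoter. It begins with the mini-AID degron, the minimal domain from Arabidopsis IAA17, followed by an mCherry-type coding sequence (annotated as mCherry2) and then the hygromycin resistance gene. The construct name indicates that a P2A self-cleaving peptide links the fluorescent protein to HygR; the P2A is not annotated separately, but a short gap lies between the two coding sequences. A mouse PGK polyadenylation signal terminates the unit, and a single annotated loxP site lies just downstream.

This promoterless layout fits in-frame knock-in at the 3' end of a target gene. The endogenous promoter would then drive a target–mAID–mCherry fusion together with a separately released hygromycin resistance protein, so that drug selection enriches for correctly expressed integrations. No homology arms are annotated, so locus-specific arms presumably have to be added by the user, though the record does not spell this out. In cells expressing TIR1, auxin-type ligands trigger rapid degradation of the tagged protein, and mCherry fluorescence can report its localisation and loss. The associated publication concerns targeted protein depletion with the AID2 system.
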