Features (pLannotate 1.2.2; 16 found; start..end, strand, type, name):
    457..612     -  CDS            lacZα (fragment): LacZα fragment of β-galactosidase; lacZ fragment
    620..638     +  promoter       T7 promoter: promoter for bacteriophage T7 RNA polymerase
    675..878     +  CDS            mini-AID: minimal degron from the auxin-responsive IAA17 protein of Arabidopsis thaliana (Kubota et al., 2013) acts as an auxin-inducible degron (AID) in the presence of TIR1
    885..1592    +  CDS            mCherry2: mCherry2 is a basic (constitutively fluorescent) red fluorescent protein published in 2017, derived from Discosoma sp.. It has very low acid sensitivity.
   1676..2696    +  CDS            HygR (fragment): aminoglycoside phosphotransferase from E. coli; aph(4)-Ia; confers resistance to hygromycin
   2780..3232    +  polyA_signal   PGK poly(A) signal: mouse phosphoglycerate kinase 1 polyadenylation signal
   3259..3292    -  protein_bind   loxP: Cre-mediated recombination occurs in the 8-bp core sequence (GCATACAT). Cre recombinase
   3341..3359    -  promoter       T3 promoter: promoter for bacteriophage T3 RNA polymerase
   3404..3420    -  protein_bind   lac operator: The lac repressor binds to the lac operator to inhibit transcription in E. coli. This inhibition can be relieved by adding lactose or isopropyl-β-D-thiogalactopyranoside (IPTG). lac repressor encoded by lacI
   3428..3458    -  promoter       lac promoter: promoter for the E. coli lac operon
   3473..3494    -  protein_bind   CAP binding site: CAP binding activates transcription in the presence of cAMP. E. coli catabolite activator protein
   3507..3599    -  CDS            lacI (fragment): lac repressor; lacI; The lac repressor binds to the lac operator to inhibit transcription in E. coli. This inhibition can be relieved by adding lactose or isopropyl-β-D-thiogalactopyranoside (IPTG).
   3782..4370    -  rep_origin     ori: high-copy-number ColE1/pMB1/pBR322/pUC origin of replication
   4541..5401    -  CDS            AmpR: β-lactamase; bla; confers resistance to ampicillin, carbenicillin, and related antibiotics
   5402..5506    -  promoter       AmpR promoter: bla
   5533..426     +  rep_origin     f1 ori (across the origin) (sequence partly withheld): f1 bacteriophage origin of replication; arrow indicates direction of (+) strand synthesis
>Addgene plasmid #168231 | pMK436 (mAID-mCherry-P2A-Hygro) | addgene full sequence | sequence record 331857 | Addgene NGS Result
[121 nt withheld, positions 1-121]
C
[91 nt withheld, positions 123-213]
A
[49 nt withheld, positions 215-263]
CCTTTGACGTTGGAGTCCACGTTCTTT
[37 nt withheld, positions 291-327]
ACCCTATCTCGGTCTATTCTTTTGATTTATAAGGGATTTTGCCGATTTCGGCCTATTGGTTAAAAAATGA
GCTGATTTAACAAAAATTTAACGCGAATTTTAACAAAATATTAACGCTTACAATTTCCATTCGCCATTCA
GGCTGCGCAACTGTTGGGAAGGGCGATCGGTGCGGGCCTCTTCGCTATTACGCCAGCTGGCGAAAGGGGG
ATGTGCTGCAAGGCGATTAAGTTGGGTAACGCCAGGGTTTTCCCAGTCACGACGTTGTAAAACGACGGCC
AGTGAGCGCGCGTAATACGACTCACTATAGGGCGAATTGGAGCTCCCCGGGATCCGGTGCAGGCGCCAAG
GAGAAGAGTGCTTGTCCTAAAGATCCAGCCAAACCTCCGGCCAAGGCACAAGTTGTGGGATGGCCACCGG
TGAGATCATACCGGAAGAACGTGATGGTTTCCTGCCAAAAATCAAGCGGTGGCCCGGAGGCGGCGGCGTT
CGTGAAGGTATCAATGGACGGAGCACCGTACTTGAGGAAAATCGATTTGAGGATGTATAAAGCTAGCATG
GTGAGCAAGGGCGAGGAGGATAACATGGCCATCATCAAGGAGTTCATGCGCTTCAAGGTGCACATGGAGG
GCTCCGTGAACGGCCACGAGTTCGAGATCGAGGGCGAGGGCGAGGGCCGCCCCTACGAGGGCACCCAGAC
CGCCAAGCTGAAGGTGACCAAGGGTGGCCCCCTGCCCTTCGCCTGGGACATCCTGTCCCCTCAGTTCATG
TACGGCTCCAAGGCCTACGTGAAGCACCCCGCCGACATCCCCGACTACTTGAAGCTGTCCTTCCCCGAGG
GCTTCAATTGGGAGCGCGTGATGAACTTCGAGGACGGCGGCGTGGTGACCGTGACCCAGGACTCCTCCCT
GCAGGACGGCGAGTTCATCTACAAGGTGAAGCTGCGCGGCACCAACTTCCCCTCCGACGGCCCCGTAATG
CAGTGTCGTACCATGGGCTGGGAGGCCTCCACTGAGCGGATGTACCCCGAGGACGGCGCCCTGAAGGGCG
AGATCAAGCAGAGGCTGAAGCTGAAGGACGGCGGCCACTACGACGCTGAGGTCAAGACCACCTACAAGGC
CAAGAAGCCCGTGCAGCTGCCCGGCGCCTACAACGTCGACATCAAGTTGGACATCCTTTCCCACAACGAG
GACTACACCATCGTGGAACAGTACGAACGCGCCGAGGGCCGCCACTCCACCGGCGGCATGGACGAGCTGT
ACAAGACGCGTGCTACTAACTTCAGCCTGCTGAAGCAGGCTGGAGACGTGGAGGAGAACCCTGGACCTCT
CGAGATGGATAGATCCGGAAAGCCTGAACTCACCGCGACGTCTGTCGAGAAGTTTCTGATCGAAAAGTTC
GACAGCGTCTCCGACCTGATGCAGCTCTCGGAGGGCGAAGAATCTCGTGCTTTCAGCTTCGATGTAGGAG
GGCGTGGATATGTCCTGCGGGTAAATAGCTGCGCCGATGGTTTCTACAAAGATCGTTATGTTTATCGGCA
CTTTGCATCGGCCGCGCTCCCGATTCCGGAAGTGCTTGACATTGGGGAATTCAGCGAGAGCCTGACCTAT
TGCATCTCCCGCCGTGCACAGGGTGTCACGTTGCAAGACCTGCCTGAAACCGAACTGCCCGCTGTTCTGC
AGCCGGTCGCGGAGGCCATGGATGCGATCGCTGCGGCCGATCTTAGCCAGACGAGCGGGTTCGGCCCATT
CGGACCGCAAGGAATCGGTCAATACACTACATGGCGTGATTTCATATGCGCGATTGCTGATCCCCATGTG
TATCACTGGCAAACTGTGATGGACGACACCGTCAGTGCGTCCGTCGCGCAGGCTCTCGATGAGCTGATGC
TTTGGGCCGAGGACTGCCCCGAAGTCCGGCACCTCGTGCACGCGGATTTCGGCTCCAACAATGTCCTGAC
GGACAATGGCCGCATAACAGCGGTCATTGACTGGAGCGAGGCGATGTTCGGGGATTCCCAATACGAGGTC
GCCAACATCTTCTTCTGGAGGCCGTGGTTGGCTTGTATGGAGCAGCAGACGCGCTACTTCGAGCGGAGGC
ATCCGGAGCTTGCAGGATCGCCGCGGCTCCGGGCGTATATGCTCCGCATTGGTCTTGACCAACTCTATCA
GAGCTTGGTTGACGGCAATTTCGATGATGCAGCTTGGGCGCAGGGTCGATGCGACGCAATCGTCCGATCC
GGAGCCGGGACTGTCGGGCGTACACAAATCGCCCGCAGAAGCGCGGCCGTCTGGACCGATGGCTGTGTAG
AAGTACTCGCCGATAGTGGAAACCGACGCCCCAGCACTCGTCCGAGGGCAAAGGAATAGGCTAGCCGCCC
GCCCCACGACCCGCAGCGCCCGACCGAAAGGAGCGCACGACCCCATGCATCGATGATATCAGATCCCCGG
GATGCAGAAATTGATGATCTATTAAACAATAAAGATGTCCACTAAAATGGAAGTTTTTCCTGTCATACTT
TGTTAAGAAGGGTGAGAACAGAGTACCTACATTTTGAATGGAAGGATTGGAGCTACGGGGGTGGGGGTGG
GGTGGGATTAGATAAATGCCTGCTCTTTACTGAAGGCTCTTTACTATTGCTTTATGATAATGTTTCATAG
TTGGATATCATAATTTAAACAAGCAAAACCAAATTAAGGGCCAGCTCATTCCTCCCACTCATGATCTATA
GATCTATAGATCTCTCGTGGGATCATTGTTTTTCTCTTGATTCCCACTTTGTGGTTCTAAGTACTGTGGT
TTCCAAATGTGTCAGTTTCATAGCCTGAAGAACGAGATCAGCAGCCTCTGTTCCACATACACTTCATTCT
CAGTATTGTTTTGCCAAGTTCTAATTCCATCAGAAGCTGGTCGAGATCCGGAACCCTTAATATAACTTCG
TATAATGTATGCTATACGAAGTTATTAGGTCCCTCGAAGAGGTTCACTAGGATCCGGTACCCAGCTTTTG
TTCCCTTTAGTGAGGGTTAATTGCGCGCTTGGCGTAATCATGGTCATAGCTGTTTCCTGTGTGAAATTGT
TATCCGCTCACAATTCCACACAACATACGAGCCGGAAGCATAAAGTGTAAAGCCTGGGGTGCCTAATGAG
TGAGCTAACTCACATTAATTGCGTTGCGCTCACTGCCCGCTTTCCAGTCGGGAAACCTGTCGTGCCAGCT
GCATTAATGAATCGGCCAACGCGCGGGGAGAGGCGGTTTGCGTATTGGGCGCTCTTCCGCTTCCTCGCTC
ACTGACTCGCTGCGCTCGGTCGTTCGGCTGCGGCGAGCGGTATCAGCTCACTCAAAGGCGGTAATACGGT
TATCCACAGAATCAGGGGATAACGCAGGAAAGAACATGTGAGCAAAAGGCCAGCAAAAGGCCAGGAACCG
TAAAAAGGCCGCGTTGCTGGCGTTTTTCCATAGGCTCCGCCCCCCTGACGAGCATCACAAAAATCGACGC
TCAAGTCAGAGGTGGCGAAACCCGACAGGACTATAAAGATACCAGGCGTTTCCCCCTGGAAGCTCCCTCG
TGCGCTCTCCTGTTCCGACCCTGCCGCTTACCGGATACCTGTCCGCCTTTCTCCCTTCGGGAAGCGTGGC
GCTTTCTCATAGCTCACGCTGTAGGTATCTCAGTTCGGTGTAGGTCGTTCGCTCCAAGCTGGGCTGTGTG
CACGAACCCCCCGTTCAGCCCGACCGCTGCGCCTTATCCGGTAACTATCGTCTTGAGTCCAACCCGGTAA
GACACGACTTATCGCCACTGGCAGCAGCCACTGGTAACAGGATTAGCAGAGCGAGGTATGTAGGCGGTGC
TACAGAGTTCTTGAAGTGGTGGCCTAACTACGGCTACACTAGAAGAACAGTATTTGGTATCTGCGCTCTG
CTGAAGCCAGTTACCTTCGGAAAAAGAGTTGGTAGCTCTTGATCCGGCAAACAAACCACCGCTGGTAGCG
GTGGTTTTTTTGTTTGCAAGCAGCAGATTACGCGCAGAAAAAAAGGATCTCAAGAAGATCCTTTGATCTT
TTCTACGGGGTCTGACGCTCAGTGGAACGAAAACTCACGTTAAGGGATTTTGGTCATGAGATTATCAAAA
AGGATCTTCACCTAGATCCTTTTAAATTAAAAATGAAGTTTTAAATCAATCTAAAGTATATATGAGTAAA
CTTGGTCTGACAGTTACCAATGCTTAATCAGTGAGGCACCTATCTCAGCGATCTGTCTATTTCGTTCATC
CATAGTTGCCTGACTCCCCGTCGTGTAGATAACTACGATACGGGAGGGCTTACCATCTGGCCCCAGTGCT
GCAATGATACCGCGAGACCCACGCTCACCGGCTCCAGATTTATCAGCAATAAACCAGCCAGCCGGAAGGG
CCGAGCGCAGAAGTGGTCCTGCAACTTTATCCGCCTCCATCCAGTCTATTAATTGTTGCCGGGAAGCTAG
AGTAAGTAGTTCGCCAGTTAATAGTTTGCGCAACGTTGTTGCCATTGCTACAGGCATCGTGGTGTCACGC
TCGTCGTTTGGTATGGCTTCATTCAGCTCCGGTTCCCAACGATCAAGGCGAGTTACATGATCCCCCATGT
TGTGCAAAAAAGCGGTTAGCTCCTTCGGTCCTCCGATCGTTGTCAGAAGTAAGTTGGCCGCAGTGTTATC
ACTCATGGTTATGGCAGCACTGCATAATTCTCTTACTGTCATGCCATCCGTAAGATGCTTTTCTGTGACT
GGTGAGTACTCAACCAAGTCATTCTGAGAATAGTGTATGCGGCGACCGAGTTGCTCTTGCCCGGCGTCAA
TACGGGATAATACCGCGCCACATAGCAGAACTTTAAAAGTGCTCATCATTGGAAAACGTTCTTCGGGGCG
AAAACTCTCAAGGATCTTACCGCTGTTGAGATCCAGTTCGATGTAACCCACTCGTGCACCCAACTGATCT
TCAGCATCTTTTACTTTCACCAGCGTTTCTGGGTGAGCAAAAACAGGAAGGCAAAATGCCGCAAAAAAGG
GAATAAGGGCGACACGGAAATGTTGAATACTCATACTCTTCCTTTTTCAATATTATTGAAGCATTTATCA
GGGTTATTGTCTCATGAGCGGATACATATTTGAATGTATTTAGAAAAATAAACAAATAGGGGTTCCGCGC
ACATTTCCCCGAAAAGTGCCACCTGACG
